>Addgene plasmid #17197 | M49 GST-TEV-Chibby-C | addgene partial sequence | sequence record 53513 | pGEX5
CTGGTTCGCGTGGATCCCCGGAATTCGAAAACCTGTATTTTCAGGGCATGGGGGTTAGTGGCGGTGTGGA
CCGGAGGGAGGTTCAGCGCCTTCGCAGGCGGAACCAGCAGTTGGAGGAAGAGAACAATCTCTTGCGGCTG
AAAGTGGACATCTTATTAGACATGCTTTCAGAGTCCACTGCCGAATCCCACTTAATGGAGAAGGAACTGG
ATGAACTGAGGATCAGCCGGAAGAGAAAATGAAGACCCCAGAGACATTTATTGGGGAGTAGGATGTGGCT
GAGTGCTTTTTTTTTTGGCCAGACTAGCGGATTCAGTCCTGGAAGAGAGTATCATATAATGAGACCCACA
GGCACTGGCACCCTTGGGTTGGCAATAGAAGGTGACATGGAATGGAGAAAACCAAGATTCCAGATGGGGA
TAGTAACTAGAAGGTGCTTCAGATGCACTGCCTGCGGGTGCCAGTCTGAAAACCAGACCGCACAGAGGCC
TGGGGCTGCTGATGAGCTTTTCGGTGCTCTCCACACACAAGCTCGCAAACACACATGTCCCAGAATAGCT
CTGTTGGGTTGTGTTGGGAGAAGCGGCTGGAGTTCATTCTCTCACCCCCTTATGTTGGTGTTTGGCGTGT
GACAGCAGTTCTACAGAGCTCTGTGTTGGGGTCATGGATGAGCGGCTCTCTTGGCTCTTAAAGGCAGGCC
TCTCTCTTCTTGCCTTTAAAGAATCCTCCTTCCTCACACCTGGCCTCCTCTGGCTTCAGCTTCTCAGCAG
CAAGCACCAGCCTTCCACAACAACACTATATTTTTATGCTACTTTCCTGTTTGCACTACTACTTTTTTAT
TAAACGA
