[The description below was written by a language model from this plasmid's Addgene catalogue record.]
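Description:
M49 GST-TEV-Chibby-C is a bacterial expression plasmid built on the pGEX-4T-1 backbone (about 4.9 kb without insert) for producing a glutathione S-transferase fusion protein in E. coli. It is selected with ampicillin; the record lists the copy number as unknown and gives no feature table, so the promoter and origin are not stated explicitly. pGEX-series vectors generally drive the GST fusion from an IPTG-inducible tac promoter and carry a lacI repressor gene.

The insert is a roughly 190 bp PCR fragment encoding the C-terminal half of human Chibby (CBY1), amino acids 64–126, cloned between the EcoRI and XhoI sites so that it is fused in frame downstream of the backbone-encoded N-terminal GST tag. A TEV protease recognition site was introduced through the 5′ primer and therefore lies between GST and the Chibby fragment. This allows the GST moiety to be cleaved off after glutathione affinity purification, releasing the Chibby fragment. The depositor also notes that the insert contains Chibby 3′UTR sequence, which would lie downstream of the coding region and would not contribute to the protein product.

Chibby is described in the associated work as a nuclear β-catenin-associated antagonist of the Wnt/Wingless pathway. The construct is suited to making recombinant C-terminal Chibby for purification or for GST pull-down and in vitro binding assays, for example to map which part of the protein mediates its interactions. The record does not specify a particular application.
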