Addgene plasmid #17197: M49 GST-TEV-Chibby-C
Depositing lab: Randall Moon. Depositing organization: University of Washington. Publication: Chibby, a nuclear beta-catenin-associated antagonist of the Wnt/Wingless pathway. Takemaru K, Yamaguchi S, Lee YS, Zhang Y, Carthew RW, Moon RT. Nature. 2003 Apr 24. 422(6934):905-9. 10.1038/nature01570 PubMed 12712206.
Backbone
  Vector backbone: pGEX-4T-1
  Backbone manufacturer: Amersham
  Backbone size w/o insert (bp): 4900
  Vector type: Bacterial Expression
Growth in bacteria
  Bacterial resistance: Ampicillin, 100 μg/mL
  Growth temperature: 37°C
  Growth strain: DH5alpha
  Copy number: Unknown
Gene/Insert
  Gene/Insert name: Chibby
  Species: H. sapiens (human)
  Insert size (bp): 190
  Mutation: amino acids 64-126
  Entrez Gene: CBY1 (a.k.a. C22orf2, CBY, Chibby1, HS508I15A, PGEA1, PIGEA-14, PIGEA14, arb1)
  Tag / fusion protein: GST (N terminal on backbone)
  Cloning method: Restriction Enzyme; 5′ cloning site EcoRI (unknown if destroyed); 3′ cloning site XhoI (unknown if destroyed)
  Sequencing primers: 5′ pGEX 5'
Terms and licenses: Academic/Nonprofit Terms; Industry Terms: Not Available to Industry
Depositor comments: Description: The C terminal half (amino acids 64-126) of human Chibby was amplified by PCR and subcloned into EcoR1 and Xho1 sites of pGEX-4T-1. A TEV protease site was included in the 5' primer. Insert contains 3'UTR of Cby. Reference: K. Takemaru et al., Nature 422: 905 (2003)
How to cite: M49 GST-TEV-Chibby-C was a gift from Randall Moon (Addgene plasmid # 17197 ; http://n2t.net/addgene:17197 ; RRID:Addgene_17197)
